Addgene plasmid #185751: L2-AA012
Purpose: Vector to introduce eGFP under control of pAaEF1a into the genome of the hornwort Anthoceros agrestis via Agrobacterium mediated transformation. eGFP contains a cell membrane localization tag.
Depositing lab: Peter Szoevenyi. Depositing organization: University of Zurich. Publication: An Agrobacterium-mediated stable transformation technique for the hornwort model Anthoceros agrestis. Frangedakis E, Waller M, Nishiyama T, Tsukaya H, Xu X, Yue Y, Tjahjadi M, Gunadi A, Van Eck J, Li FW, Szovenyi P, Sakakibara K. New Phytol. 2021 Jun 2. doi: 10.1111/nph.17524. PubMed 34076270.
Backbone
  Vector backbone: pCsA
  Backbone size w/o insert (bp): 6702
  Total vector size (bp): 11231
  Vector type: Plant Expression
  Selectable markers: Hygromycin
Growth in bacteria
  Bacterial resistance: Spectinomycin, 50 μg/mL
  Growth temperature: 37°C
  Growth strain: DH5alpha
  Copy number: High Copy
Gene/Insert 1
  Gene/Insert name: HygR2 (alt name: Hygromycin resistance)
  Species: Synthetic
Gene/Insert 2
  Gene/Insert name: eGFP
  Species: Synthetic
  Tag / fusion protein: membrane localization tag Lti6b (C terminal on insert)
Terms and licenses: Academic/Nonprofit Terms; Industry Terms: Not Available to Industry
How to cite: L2-AA012 was a gift from Peter Szoevenyi (Addgene plasmid # 185751 ; http://n2t.net/addgene:185751 ; RRID:Addgene_185751)
