[The description below was written by a language model from this plasmid's Addgene catalogue record and pLannotate feature annotations shown in this document.]
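Description:
L2-AA012 is a binary T-DNA plant expression vector built on the pCsA backbone and designed for Agrobacterium-mediated stable transformation of the hornwort Anthoceros agrestis. The backbone carries two replication systems: a high-copy ColE1/pUC-type origin with a pBR322 bom site for propagation in E. coli, and the pVS1 oriV together with the pVS1 RepA and StaA genes, which provide replication and stable maintenance in Agrobacterium. Bacterial selection is by spectinomycin through the aadA gene. The catalogue lists a total size of 11,231 bp, whereas the annotated full sequence record is 12,225 nt. The record does not explain this difference.

Between the nopaline-type left and right border repeats lie two transcription units. Next to the left border, a CaMV 35S promoter drives a hygromycin phosphotransferase gene (listed as HygR2) followed by a CaMV poly(A) signal, which allows hygromycin selection of transformed plant tissue. Downstream is the reporter unit, in which eGFP is fused at its C terminus to Lti6b (Arabidopsis RCI2B), a small membrane protein used here as a cell membrane localization tag. This unit is terminated by a NOS terminator followed by a second CaMV poly(A) signal. According to the catalogue, the fusion is expressed from pAaEF1a, presumably the A. agrestis EF1a promoter. The feature table does not annotate this promoter, but an unannotated stretch of roughly 1.7 kb directly upstream of eGFP is consistent with its position.

The construct is used to integrate a membrane-localized green fluorescent marker into the hornwort genome. The resulting lines can be used to visualize cell outlines and to assess AaEF1a promoter activity and transformation success.
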