Features (pLannotate 1.2.2; 19 found; start..end, strand, type, name):
    196..390     +  rep_origin     pVS1 oriV: origin of replication for the Pseudomonas plasmid pVS1 (Heeb et al., 2000)
    593..632     +  CDS            rop (fragment): Rop protein, which maintains plasmids at low copy number; rop
    734..874     +  misc_feature   bom: basis of mobility region from pBR322
   1060..1648    -  rep_origin     ori: high-copy-number ColE1/pMB1/pBR322/pUC origin of replication
   1739..2527    -  CDS            aadA: S3AD_ECOLX - Experimental evidence at protein level: Swiss-Prot protein existence level 1. Mediates bacterial resistance to the antibiotics streptomycin and spectinomycin. From Escherichia coli.
   2534..2590    -  CDS            GmR (fragment): gentamycin acetyltransferase; aacC1; confers resistance to gentamycin
   2766..2789    -  promoter       Pc promoter (fragment): intI1 (promoter lies within the coding sequence); class 1 integron promoter
   3313..3337    +  misc_feature   LB T-DNA repeat: left border repeat from nopaline C58 T-DNA
   3856..4197    +  promoter       CaMV 35S promoter: strong constitutive promoter from cauliflower mosaic virus
   4232..5257    +  CDS            HygR: hygromycin B phosphotransferase confers resistance to hygromycin
   5292..5466    +  polyA_signal   CaMV poly(A) signal: cauliflower mosaic virus polyadenylation signal
   7225..7941    +  CDS            EGFP: EGFP is a basic (constitutively fluorescent) green fluorescent protein published in 1996, derived from Aequorea victoria. It is reported to be a rapidly-maturing weak dimer with moderate acid sensitivity.
   7999..8157    +  CDS            RCI2B: RCI2B_ARATH - Also known as LTI6B. Experimental evidence at transcript level: Swiss-Prot protein existence level 2. From Arabidopsis thaliana (Mouse-ear cress).
   8187..8439    +  terminator     NOS terminator: nopaline synthase terminator and poly(A) signal
   8486..8660    +  polyA_signal   CaMV poly(A) signal: cauliflower mosaic virus polyadenylation signal
   8899..8923    +  misc_feature   RB T-DNA repeat: right border repeat from nopaline C58 T-DNA
   9263..9664    +  CDS            Y4CG_SINFN (fragment): Protein inferred from homology: Swiss-Prot protein existence level 3. From Sinorhizobium fredii (strain NBRC 101917 / NGR234).
  10224..10853   +  CDS            pVS1 StaA: stability protein from the Pseudomonas plasmid pVS1 (Heeb et al., 2000)
  11282..130     +  CDS            pVS1 RepA (across the origin): replication protein from the Pseudomonas plasmid pVS1 (Heeb et al., 2000)
>Addgene plasmid #185751 | L2-AA012 | addgene full sequence | sequence record 367862 | Addgene NGS Result
CGTGCGCAAGCTGATCGGGTCAAATGACCTGCCGGAGTACGATTTGAAGGAGGAGGCGGGGCAGGCTGGC
CCGATCCTAGTCATGCGCTACCGCAACCTGATCGAGGGCGAAGCATCCGCCGGTTCCTAATGTACGGAGC
AGATGCTAGGGCAAATTGCCCTAGCAGGGGAAAAAGGTCGAAAAGGACTCTTTCCTGTGGATAGCACGTA
CATTGGGAACCCAAAGCCGTACATTGGGAACCGGAACCCGTACATTGGGAACCCAAAGCCGTACATTGGG
AACCGGTCACACATGTAAGTGACTGATATAAAAGAGAAAAAAGGCGATTTTTCCGCCTAAAACTCTTTAA
AACTTATTAAAACTCTTAAAACCCGCCTGGCCTGTGCATAACTGTCTGGCCAGCGCACAGCCGAAGTGCT
GCAAAAAGCGCCTACCCTTCGGTCGCTGCGCTCCCTACGCCCCGCCGCTTCGCGTCGGCCTATCGCGGCC
GCTGGCCGCTCAAAAATGGCTGGCCTACGGCCAGGCAATCTACCAGGGCGCGGACAAGCCGCGCCGTCGC
CACTCGACCGCCGGCGCCCACATCAAGGCACCCTGCCTCGCGCGTTTCGGTGATGACGGTGAAAACCTCT
GACACATGCAGCTCCCGGTGACGGTCACAGCTTGTCTGTAAGCGGATGCCGGGAGCAGACAAGCCCGTCA
GGGCGCGTCAGCGGGTGTTGGCGGGTGTCGGGGCGCAGCCATGACCCAGTCACGTAGCGATAGCGGAGTG
TATACTGGCTTAACTATGCGGCATCAGAGCAGATTGTACTGAGAGTGCACCATATGCGGTGTGAAATACC
GCACAGATGCGTAAGGAGAAAATACCGCATCAGGCGCTCATCCGCTTCCTCGCTCACTGACTCGCTGCGC
TCGGTCGTTCGGCTGCGGCGAGCGGTATCAGCTCACTCAAAGGCGGTAATACGGTTATCCACAGAATCAG
GGGATAACGCAGGAAAGAACATGTGAGCAAAAGGCCAGCAAAAGGCCAGGAACCGTAAAAAGGCCGCGTT
GCTGGCGTTTTTCCATAGGCTCCGCCCCCCTGACGAGCATCACAAAAATCGACGCTCAAGTCAGAGGTGG
CGAAACCCGACAGGACTATAAAGATACCAGGCGTTTCCCCCTGGAAGCTCCCTCGTGCGCTCTCCTGTTC
CGACCCTGCCGCTTACCGGATACCTGTCCGCCTTTCTCCCTTCGGGAAGCGTGGCGCTTTCTCATAGCTC
ACGCTGTAGGTATCTCAGTTCGGTGTAGGTCGTTCGCTCCAAGCTGGGCTGTGTGCACGAACCCCCCGTT
CAGCCCGACCGCTGCGCCTTATCCGGTAACTATCGTCTTGAGTCCAACCCGGTAAGACACGACTTATCGC
CACTGGCAGCAGCCACTGGTAACAGGATTAGCAGAGCGAGGTATGTAGGCGGTGCTACAGAGTTCTTGAA
GTGGTGGCCTAACTACGGCTACACTAGAAGGACAGTATTTGGTATCTGCGCTCTGCTGAAGCCAGTTACC
TTCGGAAAAAGAGTTGGTAGCTCTTGATCCGGCAAACAAACCACCGCTGGTAGCGGTGGTTTTTTTGTTT
GCAAGCAGCAGATTACGCGCAGAAAAAAAGGATCTCAAGAAGATCCTTTGATCTTTTCTACGGGGTCTGA
CGCTCAGTGGAACGAAAACTCACGTTAAGGGATTTTGGTCATGCATTCTAGGTGATTATTTGCCGACTAC
CTTGGTGATCTCGCCTTTCACGTAGTGGACAAATTCTTCCAACTGATCTGCGCGCGAGGCCAAGCGATCT
TCTTCTTGTCCAAGATAAGCCTGTCTAGCTTCAAGTATGACGGGCTGATACTGGGCCGGCAGGCGCTCCA
TTGCCCAGTCGGCAGCGACATCCTTCGGCGCGATTTTGCCGGTTACTGCGCTGTACCAAATGCGGGACAA
CGTAAGCACTACATTTCGCTCATCACCAGCCCAGTCGGGCGGCGAGTTCCATAGCGTTAAGGTTTCATTT
AGCGCCTCAAATAGATCCTGTTCAGGAACCGGATCAAAGAGTTCCTCCGCCGCTGGACCTACCAAGGCAA
CGCTATGTTCTCTTGCTTTTGTCAGCAAGATAGCCAGATCAATGTCGATCGTGGCTGGCTCGAAGATACC
TGCAAGAATGTCATTGCGCTGCCATTCTCCAAATTGCAGTTCGCGCTTAGCTGGATAACGCCACGGAATG
ATGTCGTCGTGCACAACAATGGTGACTTCTACAGCGCGGAGAATCTCGCTCTCTCCAGGGGAAGCCGAAG
TTTCCAAAAGGTCGTTGATCAAAGCTCGCCGCGTTGTTTCATCAAGCCTTACGGTCACCGTAACCAGCAA
ATCAATATCACTGTGTGGCTTCAGGCCGCCATCCACTGCGGAGCCGTACAAATGTACGGCCAGCAACGTC
GGTTCGAGATGGCGCTCGATGACGCCAACTACCTCTGATAGTTGAGTCGATACTTCGGCGATCACCGCTT
CCCTCATAATGTTTAACTTTGTTTTAGGGCGACTGCCCTGCTGCGTAACATCGTTGCTGCTCCATAACAT
CAAACATCGACCCACGGCGTAACGCGCTTGCTGCTTGGATGCCCGAGGCATAGACTGTACCCCAAAAAAA
CAGTCATAACAAGCCATGAAAACCGCCACTGCGCCGTTACCACCGCTGCGTTCGGTCAAGGTTCTGGACC
AGTTGCGTGAGCGCATACGCTACTTGCATTACAGCTTACGAACCGAACAGGCTTATGTCCACTGGGTTCG
TGCCTTCATCCGTTTCCACGGTGTGCGTCACCCGGCAACCTTGGGTAGCAGCGAAGTCGAGGCATTTCTG
TCCTGGCTGGAACAGAACTTATTATTTCCTTCCTCTTTTCTACAGTATTTAAAGATACCCCAAGAAGCTA
ATTATAACAAGACGAACTCCAATTCACTGTTCCTTGCATTCTAAAACCTTAAATACCAGAAAACAGCTTT
TTCAAAGTTGTTTTCAAAGTTGGCGTATAACATAGTATCGACGGAGCCGATTTTGAAACCGCGGTGATCA
CAGGCAGCAACGCTCTGTCATCGTTACAATCAACATGCTACCCTCCGCGAGATCATCCGTGTTTCAAACC
CGGCAGCTTAGTTGCCGTTCTTCCGAATAGCATCGGTAACATGAGCAAAGTCTGCCGCCTTACAACGGCT
CTCCCGCTGACGCCGTCCCGGACTGATGGGCTGCCTGTATCGAGTGGTGATTTTGTGCCGAGCTGCCGGT
CGGGGAGCTGTTGGCTGGCTGGTGGCAGGATATATTGTGGTGTAAACATAACGGATCCGGTCTCAGGAGA
ATGAGGAGAGATTAGCCTTTTCAATTTCAGAAAGAATGCTAACCCACAGATGGTTAGAGAGGCTTACGCA
GCAAGTCTCATCAAGACGATCTACCCGAGCAATAATCTACAGGAAATCAAATACCTTCCCAAGAAGGTTA
AAGATGCAGTCAAAAGATTCAGGACTAACTGCATCAAGAACACAGAGAAAGATATATTTCTCAAGATCAG
AAGTACTATTCCAGTATGGACGATTCAAGGCTTGCTTCACAAACCAAGGCAAGTAATAGAGATTGGAGTC
TCTAAAAAGGTAGTTCCCACTGAATCAAAGGCCATGGAGTCAAAGATTCAAATAGAGGACCTAACAGAAC
TCGCCGTAAAGACTGGCGAACAGTTCATACAGAGTCTCTTACGACTCAATGACAAGAAGAAAATCTTCGT
CAACATGGTGGAGCACGACACACTTGTCTACTCCAAAAATATCAAAGATACAGTCTCAGTAGACCAAAGG
GCAATTGAGACTTTTCAACAAAGGGTAATATCCGGAAACCTCCTCGGATTCCATTGCCCAGCTATCTGTC
ACTTTATTGTGAAGATAGTGGAAAAGGAAGGTGGCTCCTACAAATGCCATCATTGCGATAAAGGAAAGGC
CATCGTTGAAGATGCCTCTGCCGACAGTGGTCCCAAAGATGGACCCCCACCCACGAGGAGCATCGTGGAA
AAAGAAAACGTTCCAACCACGTCTACAAAGCAAGTGGATTGATGTGATATCTCCACTGACGTAAGGGATG
ACGCACAATCCCACTATCCTTCGCAAGACCCTTCCTCTATATAAGGAAGTTCATTTCATTTGGAGAGAAC
ACGGGGGACTCTAGAGGATCCAACATCACCAATGAAAAAGCCTGAACTCACCGCGACGTCTGTCGAGAAG
TTTCTGATCGAAAAGTTCGACAGCGTCTCCGACCTGATGCAGCTCTCGGAGGGCGAAGAATCTCGTGCTT
TCAGCTTCGATGTAGGAGGGCGTGGATATGTCCTGCGGGTAAATAGCTGCGCCGATGGTTTCTACAAAGA
TCGTTATGTTTATCGGCACTTTGCATCGGCCGCGCTCCCGATTCCGGAAGTGCTTGACATTGGGGAGTTT
AGCGAGAGCCTGACCTATTGCATCTCCCGCCGTTCACAGGGTGTCACGTTGCAAGACCTGCCTGAAACCG
AACTGCCCGCTGTTCTACAACCGGTCGCGGAGGCTATGGATGCGATCGCTGCGGCCGATCTTAGCCAGAC
GAGCGGGTTCGGCCCATTCGGACCGCAAGGAATCGGTCAATACACTACATGGCGTGATTTCATATGCGCG
ATTGCTGATCCCCATGTGTATCACTGGCAAACTGTGATGGACGACACCGTCAGTGCGTCCGTCGCGCAGG
CTCTCGATGAGCTGATGCTTTGGGCCGAGGACTGCCCCGAAGTCCGGCACCTCGTGCACGCGGATTTCGG
CTCCAACAATGTCCTGACGGACAATGGCCGCATAACAGCGGTCATTGACTGGAGCGAGGCGATGTTCGGG
GATTCCCAATACGAGGTCGCCAACATCTTCTTCTGGAGGCCGTGGTTGGCTTGTATGGAGCAGCAGACGC
GCTACTTCGAGCGGAGGCATCCGGAGCTTGCAGGATCGCCACGACTCCGGGCGTATATGCTCCGCATTGG
TCTTGACCAACTCTATCAGAGCTTGGTTGACGGCAATTTCGATGATGCAGCTTGGGCGCAGGGTCGATGC
GACGCAATCGTCCGATCCGGAGCCGGGACTGTCGGGCGTACACAAATCGCCCGCAGAAGCGCGGCCGTCT
GGACCGATGGCTGTGTAGAAGTACTCGCCGATAGTGGAAACCGACGCCCCAGCACTCGTCCGAGGGCAAA
GAAATAGGCTTCTCTAGCTAGAGTCGATCGACAAGCTCGAGTTTCTCCATAATAATGTGTGAGTAGTTCC
CAGATAAGGGAATTAGGGTTCCTATAGGGTTTCGCTCATGTGTTGAGCATATAAGAAACCCTTAGTATGT
ATTTGTATTTGTAAAATACTTCTATCAATAAAATTTCTAATTCCTAAAACCAAAATCCAGTACTAAAATC
CAGATCGCTAGCAAGGAGTCTGAGCAGGACAACTCGCGTAGTGAGAGTTACATGTTCGTTGGGTTCTTCC
GACACGGACCTGAGTTGGCCAACGTCCCACCTGAGGTCTGTGCCCCGGTGATGAGAAGTGTGCATCTCGT
TCTTGCAGCTCGTCAGTACTTTCAGAATCATGGCGTGCATGGTAGAATGACCCTTATAACGGACTTCGAC
ATGGCAATCGCTATACAGGAGCACCGTCCAAACCTGGATAGCCGATATGTGAGTGTTTGGTTGCCTGTCA
TTTCTAAAAAGCGTATGTCTCGTAGCGTAGATAGCAAGCGCTGTGAGAAAGGTGTGCTCCTATAGCATGG
TAGCATCTGTCCCATATCTCGTCCGCGAGAAGCCTACATTTCTCGTTGCGTATTAGAGCATGAAAAACCA
ACGTGAAGTACGTGATTCAGACCTTGACCAGTTCCAGTTCTCTTCAACAAAAAAACAGTTCTTCAATTCA
TTTGCTTACATTAAACAATTGTCACACTCTTCTTCCCGGATGACAGCACCAAGACACTTCCCCTCCACAA
AAATCTCCGAGTCATGTGGACCGGCCTGGATGCTCTTAAAGGGGTTGCCATTGTAGCGGGGTGCCTTAAC
CACGACCTCTTCGATACCTGTCTGAAGCGGCGTGTGAAATCCTCCAGGAGCTTGTTCAAATTTACAAGCT
GCAATGGATGTAAACTCATCCAAAGACATGACTTGCGAGAAGCCAGAAACGGTCATCAACACTACGAACA
CCCCTAAACATGGATGGAGAGGCAACATCCTGCATGTGTCTATGTCAGAGGATGCAAAAGTGAAAGACAA
AGGAGAAGGATTGCTCGTGCAATCACTGCAAAGCAAGATGCGAATATCCCTAAAATCCACAGCAGGAAAA
GAAAGGAGCCTCAATAAGTCTCTAAAATGGGAAGAAAAGAAGCACGGGCCAGCGAGACGGAAATGAGGCG
ATCCGATGCGATGGTTCCGAGAACTGAAGCGGTGCGTGGGGGGCTAGAAATGAATGGGGAACGTGGAGGG
CAAACAAAGGCTGTACTTAGCGGCAAATGCAGATGGCATGCATGCCAAGAACAGCAGCAGTCGGCACCGC
CAGTTTAGCGGAGAGCAACAGGCAGCAAAAGGAAGTGGAACAGGTTTAGGGCCGACGCAGTCGGCGCCTG
CCCTAAAACGGCAAGGCCCACGGCAGCGGTCGCGAGGGCGTTGCCTGCCGGTCGTGGAAAGCCGTGGGGC
TGTCAACGGAACCTCACGCTCCCAGCCTGCCCTAAGCGGGGAAAAAGAAGATCCACATTCTAGGGCTTTC
CATCTCGGCTCTCAGCCGTCCGATTAAGAATCGCACGGCCTAGCCCCGCCAGCCTAGCCCTCGGCCGCCC
CCTTGACAGGTTAAGAGCTGGGCAAGCGACTCAGTTGTTCCTTCGTCGCTCGCCCTTCTCACGAGCAGCT
CGCCTGCCCCGCCGCCGCCTTGCCTGCCTCGCGCCTTTTGTCTCCAGGTTCCCTTGCCGCGCCTTCTCCT
TGGCTTGTGCTTCTGCTTTGCTTGTGCCTCTGCTGGGCTCTACTTGTGTGGTGTTGTGCTTTGGCGCCGC
CGCCTCGCTGCTGCTGTGGAGCTTGGTGTGTGCTGGGGTTTCTGGGGTTTGCATGTGTCAGGGTTTGTAG
ATCTGTTCTTCGGGGCCGTCTTTCTAACGTTTCGTGTGCCGTTGTTTCTGGGGGGTTTGGTGTGGAGCTC
GCAGCTTGCAGCTAATGGTGAGCAAGGGCGAGGAGCTGTTCACCGGGGTGGTGCCCATCCTGGTCGAGCT
GGACGGCGACGTAAACGGCCACAAGTTCAGCGTGTCCGGCGAGGGCGAGGGCGATGCCACCTACGGCAAG
CTGACCCTGAAGTTCATCTGCACCACCGGCAAGCTGCCCGTGCCCTGGCCCACCCTCGTGACCACCCTGA
CCTACGGCGTGCAGTGCTTCAGCCGCTACCCCGACCACATGAAGCAGCACGACTTCTTCAAGTCCGCCAT
GCCCGAAGGCTACGTCCAGGAGCGCACCATCTTCTTCAAGGACGACGGCAACTACAAGACCCGCGCCGAG
GTGAAGTTCGAGGGCGACACCCTGGTGAACCGCATCGAGCTGAAGGGCATCGACTTCAAGGAGGACGGCA
ACATCCTGGGGCACAAGCTGGAGTACAACTACAACAGCCACAACGTCTATATCATGGCCGACAAGCAGAA
GAACGGCATCAAGGTGAACTTCAAGATCCGCCACAACATCGAGGACGGCAGCGTGCAGCTCGCCGACCAC
TACCAGCAGAACACCCCCATCGGCGACGGCCCCGTGCTGCTGCCCGACAACCACTACCTGAGCACCCAGT
CCGCCCTGAGCAAAGACCCCAACGAGAAGCGCGATCACATGGTCCTGCTGGAGTTCGTGACCGCCGCCGG
GATCACTCTCGGCATGGACGAGCTGTACAAGGCTTCGGGAGCTGCGGCAGCTGCCGCTGCGGCAGCGGCC
GAATTCAAGCGCTTGAAAATGAGTACAGCCACTTTCGTAGAGATTATTCTTGCTATCATCTTGCCTCCTC
TCGGCGTCTTTCTCAAATTTGGTTGCAAGGTTGAGTTTTGGATATGTTTGATTTTGACGCTGTTTGGTTA
TCTTCCCGGAATCCTTTACGCTCTTTATATCATCACCTTTTGATGAGCTTGAGCTCGAATTTCCCCGATC
GTTCAAACATTTGGCAATAAAGTTTCTTAAGATTGAATCCTGTTGCCGGTCTTGCGATGATTATCATATA
ATTTCTGTTGAATTACGTTAAGCATGTAATAATTAACATGTAATGCATGACGTTATTTATGAGATGGGTT
TTTATGATTAGAGTCCCGCAATTATACATTTAATACGCGATAGAAAACAAAATATAGCGCGCAAACTAGG
ATAAATTATCGCGCGCGGTGTCATCTATGTTACTAGATCGATCCGTATCGATAGCCTCTAGCTAGAGTCG
ATCGACAAGCTCGAGTTTCTCCATAATAATGTGTGAGTAGTTCCCAGATAAGGGAATTAGGGTTCCTATA
GGGTTTCGCTCATGTGTTGAGCATATAAGAAACCCTTAGTATGTATTTGTATTTGTAAAATACTTCTATC
AATAAAATTTCTAATTCCTAAAATCAAAATCCAGTACTAAAATCCAGATCGCTACAGAGGAGTCTGAGCA
GGACAACTCGCGTAGTGAGAGTTACATGTTCGTTGGGTTCTTCCGACACGGACCTGAGTTGGCCAACGTC
CCACCTGAGGTCTGTGCCCCGGTGATGAGAAGTGTGCATCTCGTTCTTGCAGCTCGTCAGTACTTTCAGA
ATCATGGCGTGCATGGTAGAATGACCCTTATAACGGACTTCGACATGGCAATCGCTAGGTATACTTGAGA
CCAGATCCTGACAGGATATATTGGCGGGTAAACCTAAGAGAAAAGAGCGTTTATTAGAATAATCGGATAT
TTAAAAGGGCGTGAAAAGGTTTATCCGTTCGTCCATTTGTATGTGCATGCCAACCACAGGGTTCCCCTCG
GGATCAAAGTACTTTGATCCAACCCCTCCGCTGCTATAGTGCAGTCGGCTTCTGACGTTCAGTGCAGCCG
TCATCTGAAAACGACATGTCGCACAAGTCCTAAGTTACGCGACAGGCTGCCGCCCTGCCCTTTTCCTGGC
GTTTTCTTGTCGCGTGTTTTAGTCGCATAAAGTAGAATACTTGCGACTAGAACCGGAGACATTACGCCAT
GAACAAGAGCGCCGCCGCTGGCCTGCTGGGCTATGCCCGCGTCAGCACCGACGACCAGGACTTGACCAAC
CAACGGGCCGAACTGCACGCGGCCGGCTGCACCAAGCTGTTTTCCGAGAAGATCACCGGCACCAGGCGCG
ACCGCCCGGAGCTGGCCAGGATGCTTGACCACCTACGCCCTGGCGACGTTGTGACAGTGACCAGGCTAGA
CCGCCTGGCCCGCAGCACCCGCGACCTACTGGACATTGCCGAGCGCATCCAGGAGGCCGGCGCGGGCCTG
CGTAGCCTGGCAGAGCCGTGGGCCGACACCACCACGCCGGCCGGCCGCATGGTGTTGACCGTGTTCGCCG
GCATTGCCGAGTTCGAGCGTTCCCTAATCATCGACCGCACCCGGAGCGGGCGCGAGGCCGCCAAGGCCCG
AGGCGTGAAGTTTGGCCCCCGCCCTACCCTCACCCCGGCACAGATCGCGCACGCCCGCGAGCTGATCGAC
CAGGAAGGCCGCACCGTGAAAGAGGCGGCTGCACTGCTTGGCGTGCATCGCTCGACCCTGTACCGCGCAC
TTGAGCGCAGCGAGGAAGTGACGCCCACCGAGGCCAGGCGGCGCGGTGCCTTCCGTGAGGACGCATTGAC
CGAGGCCGACGCCCTGGCGGCCGCCGAGAATGAACGCCAAGAGGAACAAGCATGAAACCGCACCAGGACG
GCCAGGACGAACCGTTTTTCATTACCGAAGAGATCGAGGCGGAGATGATCGCGGCCGGGTACGTGTTCGA
GCCGCCCGCGCACCTCTCAACCGTGCGGCTGCATGAAATCCTGGCCGGTTTGTCTGATGCCAAGCTGGCG
GCCTGGCCGGCCAGCTTGGCCGCTGAAGAAACCGAGCGCCGCCGTCTAAAAAGGTGATGTGTATTTGAGT
AAAACAGCTTGCGTCATGCGGTCGCTGCGTATATGATGCGATGAGTAAATAAACAAATACGCAAGGGGAA
CGCATGAAGGTTATCGCTGTACTTAACCAGAAAGGCGGGTCAGGCAAGACGACCATCGCAACCCATCTAG
CCCGCGCCCTGCAACTCGCCGGGGCCGATGTTCTGTTAGTCGATTCCGATCCCCAGGGCAGTGCCCGCGA
TTGGGCGGCCGTGCGGGAAGATCAACCGCTAACCGTTGTCGGCATCGACCGCCCGACGATTGACCGCGAC
GTGAAGGCCATCGGCCGGCGCGACTTCGTAGTGATCGACGGAGCGCCCCAGGCGGCGGACTTGGCTGTGT
CCGCGATCAAGGCAGCCGACTTCGTGCTGATTCCGGTGCAGCCAAGCCCTTACGACATATGGGCCACCGC
CGACCTGGTGGAGCTGGTTAAGCAGCGCATTGAGGTCACGGATGGAAGGCTACAAGCGGCCTTTGTCGTG
TCGCGGGCGATCAAAGGCACGCGCATCGGCGGTGAGGTTGCCGAGGCGCTGGCCGGGTACGAGCTGCCCA
TTCTTGAGTCCCGTATCACGCAGCGCGTGAGCTACCCAGGCACTGCCGCCGCCGGCACAACCGTTCTTGA
ATCAGAACCCGAGGGCGACGCTGCCCGCGAGGTCCAGGCGCTGGCCGCTGAAATTAAATCAAAACTCATT
TGAGTTAATGAGGTAAAGAGAAAATGAGCAAAAGCACAAACACGCTAAGTGCCGGCCGTCCGAGCGCACG
CAGCAGCAAGGCTGCAACGTTGGCCAGCCTGGCAGACACGCCAGCCATGAAGCGGGTCAACTTTCAGTTG
CCGGCGGAGGATCACACCAAGCTGAAGATGTACGCGGTACGCCAAGGCAAGACCATTACCGAGCTGCTAT
CTGAATACATCGCGCAGCTACCAGAGTAAATGAGCAAATGAATAAATGAGTAGATGAATTTTAGCGGCTA
AAGGAGGCGGCATGGAAAATCAAGAACAACCAGGCACCGACGCCGTGGAATGCCCCATGTGTGGAGGAAC
GGGCGGTTGGCCAGGCGTAAGCGGCTGGGTTGCCTGCCGGCCCTGCAATGGCACTGGAACCCCCAAGCCC
GAGGAATCGGCGTGAGCGGTCGCAAACCATCCGGCCCGGTACAAATCGGCGCGGCGCTGGGTGATGACCT
GGTGGAGAAGTTGAAGGCCGCGCAGGCCGCCCAGCGGCAACGCATCGAGGCAGAAGCACGCCCCGGTGAA
TCGTGGCAAGCGGCCGCTGATCGAATCCGCAAAGAATCCCGGCAACCGCCGGCAGCCGGTGCGCCGTCGA
TTAGGAAGCCGCCCAAGGGCGACGAGCAACCAGATTTTTTCGTTCCGATGCTCTATGACGTGGGCACCCG
CGATAGTCGCAGCATCATGGACGTGGCCGTTTTCCGTCTGTCGAAGCGTGACCGACGAGCTGGCGAGGTG
ATCCGCTACGAGCTTCCAGACGGGCACGTAGAGGTTTCCGCAGGGCCGGCCGGCATGGCCAGTGTGTGGG
ATTACGACCTGGTACTGATGGCGGTTTCCCATCTAACCGAATCCATGAACCGATACCGGGAAGGGAAGGG
AGACAAGCCCGGCCGCGTGTTCCGTCCACACGTTGCGGACGTACTCAAGTTCTGCCGGCGAGCCGATGGC
GGAAAGCAGAAAGACGACCTGGTAGAAACCTGCATTCGGTTAAACACCACGCACGTTGCCATGCAGCGTA
CGAAGAAGGCCAAGAACGGCCGCCTGGTGACGGTATCCGAGGGTGAAGCCTTGATTAGCCGCTACAAGAT
CGTAAAGAGCGAAACCGGGCGGCCGGAGTACATCGAGATCGAGCTAGCTGATTGGATGTACCGCGAGATC
ACAGAAGGCAAGAACCCGGACGTGCTGACGGTTCACCCCGATTACTTTTTGATCGATCCCGGCATCGGCC
GTTTTCTCTACCGCCTGGCACGCCGCGCCGCAGGCAAGGCAGAAGCCAGATGGTTGTTCAAGACGATCTA
CGAACGCAGTGGCAGCGCCGGAGAGTTCAAGAAGTTCTGTTTCAC
